Addgene plasmid #184302: I192L
Purpose: To study dynamics of G-actin using NMR spectroscopy.
Depositing lab: Michael Rosen. Depositing organization: University of Texas Southwestern Medical Center. Publication: Bound nucleotide can control the dynamic architecture of monomeric actin. Ali R, Zahm JA, Rosen MK. Nat Struct Mol Biol. 2022 Apr;29(4):320-328. doi: 10.1038/s41594-022-00743-5. Epub 2022 Mar 24. PubMed 35332323.
Backbone
  Vector backbone: pPICZ B
  Backbone manufacturer: Invitrogen
  Backbone size w/o insert (bp): 3328
  Vector type: Yeast Expression
  Selectable markers: Zeocin
Growth in bacteria
  Bacterial resistance: Bleocin (Zeocin), 50 μg/mL
  Growth temperature: 37°C
  Growth strain: DH5alpha
  Copy number: Unknown
Gene/Insert
  Gene/Insert name: Act5C
  Species: D. melanogaster (fly)
  Insert size (bp): 1431
  Mutation: I192L
  Entrez Gene: Act5C (a.k.a. Dmel_CG4027, A, A4V404_DROME, ACT, ACT1_DROME, ACT5C, Ac5C, Act, Act-5C, Act5, Act5c, Actin, Actin/BAP47, Actin5C, ArpA, BAP47, Bap47, CG4027, Dmel\CG4027, F-ACTIN, F-Actin, F-actin, G-actin, M32055, T11, act, act 5C, act5C, actin, actin5C, actomyosin, anon-EST:fe2D2, beta-Actin, beta-actin, beta-actin/Bap47, chrX:5748184..5748304, cyt5C, f-actin, l(1)G0009, l(1)G0010, l(1)G0025, l(1)G0079, l(1)G0117, l(1)G0177, l(1)G0245, l(1)G0330, l(1)G0420, l(1)G0486)
  Promoter: AOX1
  Tag / fusion protein: B-Thymosin followedby hexahistidine tag (C terminal on insert)
  Cloning method: Restriction Enzyme; 5′ cloning site EcoRI (not destroyed); 3′ cloning site NotI (not destroyed)
  Sequencing primers: 5′ 5'-GACTGGTTCCAATTGACAAGC-3'; 3′ 5'-GCAAATGGCATTCTGACATCC-3'
Resource information
  A portion of this plasmid was derived from a plasmid made by: Lab stock
Terms and licenses: Academic/Nonprofit Terms; Industry Terms: Not Available to Industry
Depositor comments: Insert was expressed in fusion with beta-thymosin4. Can be expressed in GS115.
How to cite: I192L was a gift from Michael Rosen (Addgene plasmid # 184302 ; http://n2t.net/addgene:184302 ; RRID:Addgene_184302)
