[The description below was written by a language model from this plasmid's Addgene catalogue record and pLannotate feature annotations shown in this document.]
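Description:
I192L is a yeast expression plasmid built on the Invitrogen pPICZ B backbone for methanol-inducible production of a mutant Drosophila melanogaster cytoplasmic actin, Act5C, in Pichia pastoris (Komagataella phaffii). The depositor notes that strain GS115 can be used for expression. The sequenced plasmid is about 4.6 kb and is propagated in E. coli through a high-copy ColE1/pUC-type origin. A single Sh ble (BleoR) gene confers Zeocin resistance in both hosts. It sits behind tandem promoters, the S. cerevisiae TEF1 promoter for yeast and the synthetic EM7 promoter for bacteria, and ends at the CYC1 terminator. No yeast replication origin is annotated, which fits the usual use of pPICZ vectors as integrating plasmids.

The expression cassette places the Act5C coding sequence, cloned between EcoRI and NotI and carrying the I192L substitution, under the AOX1 promoter, with the AOX1 terminator downstream. The actin is fused at its C terminus to thymosin β4 followed by a hexahistidine tag. The feature table shows both, with the His stretch picked up as a fragment of a composite tag annotation. Thymosin β4 is an actin monomer-sequestering peptide, so fusing it to actin is generally understood to keep the recombinant protein monomeric during expression, while the His tag allows affinity purification. The record does not say how the fusion partner is removed afterwards.

The stated purpose is to study the dynamics of monomeric G-actin by NMR spectroscopy. The record does not explain the role of the isoleucine-to-leucine change at position 192.
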