Features (pLannotate 1.2.2; 11 found; start..end, strand, type, name):
     22..87      -  CDS            AOX1 (fragment): ALOX1_KOMPC - Experimental evidence at protein level: Swiss-Prot protein existence level 1. Major isoform of alcohol oxidase, which catalyzes the oxidation of methanol to formaldehyde and hydrogen peroxide, the first step in the methanol utilization pathway of methylotrophic yeasts. From Komagataella phaffii (strain ATCC 76273 / CBS 7435 / CECT 11047 / NRRL Y-11430 / Wegner 21-1) (Yeast) (Pichia pastoris).
     98..115     -  CDS            capTEV™ (fragment): composite tag for in vivo biotinylation, TEV protease cleavage, and 6xHis tagging
    179..307     -  CDS            TMSB4: TYB4_BOVIN - Also known as THYB4. Experimental evidence at protein level: Swiss-Prot protein existence level 1. Seraspenide inhibits the entry of hematopoietic pluripotent stem cells into the S-phase. From Bos taurus (Bovine).
    398..1525    -  CDS            Act5C: ACT1_DROME - Experimental evidence at protein level: Swiss-Prot protein existence level 1. Multiple isoforms are involved in various cellular functions such as cytoskeleton structure, cell mobility, chromosome movement and muscle contraction. From Drosophila melanogaster (Fruit fly).
   1534..2472    -  promoter       AOX1 promoter: Pichia pastoris AOX1; inducible promoter, regulated by methanol
   2554..3142    +  rep_origin     ori: high-copy-number ColE1/pMB1/pBR322/pUC origin of replication
   3217..3464    -  terminator     CYC1 terminator: S. cerevisiae CYC1; transcription terminator for CYC1
   3530..3904    -  CDS            BleoR: antibiotic-binding protein; Sh ble from Streptoalloteichus hindustanus; confers resistance to bleomycin, phleomycin, and Zeocin™
   3923..3970    -  promoter       EM7 promoter: synthetic bacterial promoter&nbsp
   3977..4384    -  promoter       TEF1 promoter: S. cerevisiae TEF1; promoter for EF-1α
   4405..18      -  terminator     AOX1 terminator (across the origin): Pichia pastoris AOX1; transcription terminator for AOX1
>Addgene plasmid #184302 | I192L | addgene full sequence | sequence record 362185 | Addgene NGS Result
ATTCTGACATCCTCTTGATTAGAATCTAGCAAGACCGGTCTTCTCGTAAGTGCCCAACTTGAACTGAGGA
ACAGTCATGTCTAAGGCTACAAACTCAATGATGATGATGATGATGGTCGACGGCGCTATTCAGATCCTCT
TCTGAGATGAGTTTTTGTTCTAGAAAGCTGGCGGCCGCACTTTCACCAGCCTGCTTTTCCTGTTCAATCG
TTTCCTTAGATGGCAATGGATTCTTCTCTTGGGTCTCAGTTTTTTTCAATTTAGATTTATCAAACTTCTC
TATCTCAGCCATGTCGGGCTTATCAGAGGCAGAACCTCCACTTGATCCTCCAGATCCTCCTCTAGAAGCG
CCCTGAAACAATACTTCAAGGGATCCACCACTACCTCCACTTCCACCAAAGCACTTACGGTGGACGATAC
TTGGTCCTGATTCATCGTATTCCTGTTTAGAGATCCACATTTGTTGGAATGTACTAAGAGAGGCCAATAT
AGAACCGCCTATCCAAACAGAATACTTACGCTCAGGTGGTGCGATGATTTTAATTTTCATAGTAGATGGA
GCCAAGGCCGTGATTTCCTTTTGCATTCTATCTGCAATACCTGGGTACATCGTAGTTCCTCCACTCAGGA
CCGTATTTGCGTACAAGTCCTTTCTAATAGCTGCAGCACACTTCATGATAGAATTGTAAGTAGTCTCGTG
GATTCCACATGCCTCCATTCCCAAAAATGATGGCTGGAACAGGGCCTCAGGACATCGAAATCTTTCGTTG
CCGATGGTAATAACCTGACCGTCTGGCAATTCGTAAGACTTCTCAAGTGAACTACTAGATGCAGCTGTAG
CCATTTCCTGTTCAAAATCAAGGGCAACGTAACACAATTTTTCCTTAATATCTCTGACAATCTCACGCTC
AGCAGTTGTGGTAAAGGAGTACCCTCGTTCTGTAAGCAATTTCATAAGGTAATCAGTCAGGTCACGGCCA
GCCAAATCTAGACGCAAAATAGCATGAGGTAAAGCATAACCTTCGTATATTGGTACAGTATGAGAGACCC
CATCTCCTGAGTCTAAAACTATTCCCGTGGTTCTGCCTGAAGCATACAAGGACAATACAGCTTGGATGGC
GACATACATGGCTGGAGTGTTGAAAGTCTCGAACATTATTTGGGTCATTTTTTCTCTATTGGCTTTTGGA
TTAAGAGGAGCCTCTGTCAATAAGACTGGATGCTCTTCAGGTGCCACTCTCAATTCGTTGTAGAATGTGT
GATGCCAGATTTTCTCCATGTCATCCCAGTTAGTAACTATACCATGCTCAATTGGGTACTTCAATGTCAA
TATTCCTCTTTTAGATTGAGCTTCGTCTCCCACGTAAGAGTCTTTTTGACCCATGCCGACCATTACGCCT
TGATGACGGGGTCGACCTACAATAGAAGGGAAAACAGCTCTAGGGGCGTCGTCCCCAGCAAAACCTGCTT
TACACATACCTGAACCGTTATCCACAACCAAGGCGGCTACCTCCTCATCACACATGAATTCCTCGTTTCG
AATAATTAGTTGTTTTTTGATCTTCTCAAGTTGTCGTTAAAAGTCGTTAAAATCAAAAGCTTGTCAATTG
GAACCAGTCGCAATTATGAAAGTAAGCTAATAATGATGATAAAAAAAAAGGTTTAAGACAGGGCAGCTTC
CTTCTGTTTATATATTGCTGTCAAGTAGGGGTTAGAACAGTTAAATTTTGATCATGAACGTTAGGCTATC
AGCAGTATTCCCACCAGAATCTTGGAAGCATACAATGTGGAGACAATGCATAATCATCCAAAAAGCGGGT
GTTTCCCCATTTGCGTTTCGGCACAGGTGCACCGGGGTTCAGAAGCGATAGAGAGACTGCGCTAAGCATT
AATGAGATTATTTTTGAGCATTCGTCAATCAATACCAAACAAGACAAACGGTATGCCGACTTTTGGAAGT
TTCTTTTTGACCAACTGGCCGTTAGCATTTCAACGAACCAAACTTAGTTCATCTTGGATGAGATCACGCT
TTTGTCATATTAGGTTCCAAGACAGCGTTTAAACTGTCAGTTTTGGGCCATTTGGGGAACATGAAACTAT
TTGACCCCACACTCAGAAAGCCCTCATCTGGAGTGATGTTCGGGTGTAATGCGGAGCTTGTTGCATTCGG
AAATAAACAAACATGAACCTCGCCAGGGGGGCCAGGATAGACAGGCTAATAAAGTCATGGTGTTAGTAGC
CTAATAGAAGGAATTGGAATGAGCGAGCTCCAATCAAGCCCAATAACTGGGCTGGTTTTTCGATGGCAAA
AGTGGGTGTTGAGGAGAAGAGGAGTGGAGGTCCTGCGTTTGCAACGGTCTGCTGCTAGTGTATCCCCTCC
TGTTGCGTTTGGCACTTATGTGTGAGAATGGACCTGTGGATGTCGGATGGCAAAAAGGTTTCATTCAACC
TTTCGTCTTTGGATGTTAGATCTGATCTCATGACCAAAATCCCTTAACGTGAGTTTTCGTTCCACTGAGC
GTCAGACCCCGTAGAAAAGATCAAAGGATCTTCTTGAGATCCTTTTTTTCTGCGCGTAATCTGCTGCTTG
CAAACAAAAAAACCACCGCTACCAGCGGTGGTTTGTTTGCCGGATCAAGAGCTACCAACTCTTTTTCCGA
AGGTAACTGGCTTCAGCAGAGCGCAGATACCAAATACTGTTCTTCTAGTGTAGCCGTAGTTAGGCCACCA
CTTCAAGAACTCTGTAGCACCGCCTACATACCTCGCTCTGCTAATCCTGTTACCAGTGGCTGCTGCCAGT
GGCGATAAGTCGTGTCTTACCGGGTTGGACTCAAGACGATAGTTACCGGATAAGGCGCAGCGGTCGGGCT
GAACGGGGGGTTCGTGCACACAGCCCAGCTTGGAGCGAACGACCTACACCGAACTGAGATACCTACAGCG
TGAGCTATGAGAAAGCGCCACGCTTCCCGAAGGGAGAAAGGCGGACAGGTATCCGGTAAGCGGCAGGGTC
GGAACAGGAGAGCGCACGAGGGAGCTTCCAGGGGGAAACGCCTGGTATCTTTATAGTCCTGTCGGGTTTC
GCCACCTCTGACTTGAGCGTCGATTTTTGTGATGCTCGTCAGGGGGGCGGAGCCTATGGAAAAACGCCAG
CAACGCGGCCTTTTTACGGTTCCTGGCCTTTTGCTGGCCTTTTGCTCACATGTTGGTCTCCAGCTTGCAA
ATTAAAGCCTTCGAGCGTCCCAAAACCTTCTCAAGCAAGGTTTTCAGTATAATGTTACATGCGTACACGC
GTCTGTACAGAAAAAAAAGAAAAATTTGAAATATAAATAACGTTCTTAATACTAACATAACTATAAAAAA
ATAAATAGGGACCTAGACTTCAGGTTGTCTAACTCCTTCCTTTTCGGTTAGAGCGGATGTGGGGGGAGGG
CGTGAATGTAAGCGTGACATAACTAATTACATGATATCGACAAAGGAAAAGGGGGACGGATCTCCGAGGC
CTCGGACCCGTCGGGCCGCGTCGGACGTGTCAGTCCTGCTCCTCGGCCACGAAGTGCACGCAGTTGCCGG
CCGGGTCGCGCAGGGCGAACTCCCGCCCCCACGGCTGCTCGCCGATCTCGGTCATGGCCGGCCCGGAGGC
GTCCCGGAAGTTCGTGGACACGACCTCCGACCACTCGGCGTACAGCTCGTCCAGGCCGCGCACCCACACC
CAGGCCAGGGTGTTGTCCGGCACCACCTGGTCCTGGACCGCGCTGATGAACAGGGTCACGTCGTCCCGGA
CCACACCGGCGAAGTCGTCCTCCACGAAGTCCCGGGAGAACCCGAGCCGGTCGGTCCAGAACTCGACCGC
TCCGGCGACGTCGCGCGCGGTGAGCACCGGAACGGCACTGGTCAACTTGGCCATGGTTTAGTTCCTCACC
TTGTCGTATTATACTATGCCGATATACTATGCCGATGATTAATTGTCAACACCGCCCTTAGATTAGATTG
CTATGCTTTCTTTCTAATGAGCAAGAAGTAAAAAAAGTTGTAATAGAACAAGAAAAATGAAACTGAAACT
TGAGAAATTGAAGACCGTTTATTAACTTAAATATCAATGGGAGGTCATCGAAAGAGAAAAAAATCAAAAA
AAAAAATTTTCAAGAAAAAGAAACGTGATAAAAATTTTTATTGCCTTTTTCGACGAAGAAAAAGAAACGA
GGCGGTCTCTTTTTTCTTTTCCAAACCTTTAGTACGGGTAATTAACGACACCCTAGAGGAAGAAAGAGGG
GAAATTTAGTATGCTGTGCTTGGGTGTTTTGAAGTGGTACGGCGATGCGCGGAGTCCGAGAAAATCTGGA
AGAGTAAAAAAGGAGTAGAAACATTTTGAAGCTATGGTGTGTGGGGGATCCGCACAAACGAAGGTCTCAC
TTAATCTTCTGTACTCTGAAGAGGAGTGGGAAATACCAAGAAAAACATCAAACTCGAATGATTTTCCCAA
ACCCCTACCACAAGATATTCATCAGCTGCGAGATAGGCTGATCAGGAGCAAGCTCGTACGAGAAGAAACA
AAATGACAAAAAAAATCCTATACTATATAGGTTACAAATAAAAAAGTATCAAAAATGAAGCCTGCATCTC
TCAGGCAAATGGC
